Addgene plasmid #116242: pHAGE-EGFR-E709K
Purpose: Lentiviral expression of EGFR E709K
Depositing lab: Gordon Mills & Kenneth Scott. Depositing organization: Baylor College of Medicine. Publication: Systematic Functional Annotation of Somatic Mutations in Cancer. Ng PK, Li J, Jeong KJ, Shao S, Chen H, Tsang YH, Sengupta S, Wang Z, Bhavana VH, Tran R, Soewito S, Minussi DC, Moreno D, Kong K, Dogruluk T, Lu H, Gao J, Tokheim C, Zhou DC, Johnson AM, Zeng J, Ip CKM, Ju Z, Wester M, Yu S, Li Y, Vellano CP, Schultz N, Karchin R, Ding L, Lu Y, Cheung LWT, Chen K, Shaw KR, Meric-Bernstam F, Scott KL, Yi S, Sahni N, Liang H, Mills GB. Cancer Cell. 2018 Mar 12;33(3):450-462.e10. doi: 10.1016/j.ccell.2018.01.021. PubMed 29533785.
Backbone
  Vector backbone: pHAGE
  Vector type: Lentiviral
Growth in bacteria
  Bacterial resistance: Ampicillin, 100 μg/mL
  Growth temperature: 37°C
  Growth strain: Stbl3
  Copy number: High Copy
Gene/Insert
  Gene/Insert name: EGFR
  Species: H. sapiens (human)
  Mutation: E709K
  Entrez Gene: EGFR (a.k.a. ERBB, ERBB1, ERRP, HER1, NISBD2, NNCIS, PIG61, mENA)
  Cloning method: Gateway Cloning
Terms and licenses: Academic/Nonprofit Terms; Industry Terms: Not Available to Industry
How to cite: pHAGE-EGFR-E709K was a gift from Gordon Mills & Kenneth Scott (Addgene plasmid # 116242 ; http://n2t.net/addgene:116242 ; RRID:Addgene_116242)
