[The description below was written by a language model from this plasmid's Addgene catalogue record and pLannotate feature annotations shown in this document.]
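Description:
pHAGE-EGFR-E709K is an HIV-1-based lentiviral expression plasmid (about 12.1 kb) built on the pHAGE backbone, carrying the human epidermal growth factor receptor open reading frame with the E709K point substitution. It is maintained in E. coli through a high-copy ColE1/pUC-type origin and selected with ampicillin via the β-lactamase gene. The record lists a recombination-deficient strain for propagation, as is usual for plasmids containing repeated LTR sequences.

The viral transfer cassette runs from a truncated 5' LTR through the Ψ packaging signal with a partial gag sequence, the Rev response element and the cPPT/CTS. These respectively allow the genomic RNA to be packaged, support Rev-dependent nuclear export, and improve transduction. The cassette ends in a ΔU3 self-inactivating 3' LTR, which disables LTR promoter activity after integration. Internally, the constitutive human EF-1α promoter drives the EGFR coding sequence, which is flanked by attB1 and attB2 sites left from Gateway recombination. A V5 epitope sequence is annotated downstream of attB2, but the record does not state whether it is fused in frame to the receptor. An EMCV IRES then allows translation of puromycin N-acetyltransferase from the same transcript, so transduced mammalian cells can be selected with puromycin. A WPRE is placed before the 3' LTR to enhance transcript expression. Small lac, SV40 and T3/T7 fragments are backbone remnants.

The plasmid is intended for producing lentivirus to express the EGFR E709K variant stably in mammalian cells. It was deposited as part of a systematic effort to functionally annotate somatic cancer mutations.
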