Features (pLannotate 1.2.2; 30 found; start..end, strand, type, name):
    148..248     +  CDS            Rev (fragment): human immunodeficiency virus 1 (HIV-1) Rev protein; rev; enhances nuclear export of unspliced and incompletely spliced viral mRNAs
    293..410     +  misc_feature   cPPT/CTS: central polypurine tract and central termination sequence of HIV-1
    458..1636    +  promoter       EF-1α promoter: strong constitutive promoter for human elongation factor EF-1α
   1657..1677    +  protein_bind   attB1: mutant version of attB; core recombination site for the Gateway® BP reaction BP Clonase™
   1683..5313    +  CDS            EGFR (fragment): precursor of human epidermal growth factor receptor
   5317..5341    -  protein_bind   attB2: mutant version of attB; recombination site for the Gateway® BP reaction BP Clonase™
   5349..5367    +  promoter       T3 promoter: promoter for bacteriophage T3 RNA polymerase
   5393..5411    -  promoter       T7 promoter: promoter for bacteriophage T7 RNA polymerase
   5417..5435    -  protein_bind   attB4 (fragment): mutant version of attB; core recombination site for the Gateway® BP reaction BP Clonase™
   5491..5532    +  CDS            V5 tag: epitope tag from simian virus 5
   5658..6120    +  misc_feature   IRES: internal ribosome entry site (IRES) of the encephalomyocarditis virus (EMCV)
   6134..6731    +  CDS            PuroR (fragment): puromycin N-acetyltransferase; pac from Streptomyces; confers resistance to puromycin
   6747..7335    +  misc_feature   WPRE: woodchuck hepatitis virus posttranscriptional regulatory element
   7343..7408    +  CDS            nef (fragment): NEF_HV1Z2 - Experimental evidence at protein level: Swiss-Prot protein existence level 1. Extracellular Nef protein targets CD4(+) T-lymphocytes for apoptosis by interacting with CXCR4 surface receptors. From Human immunodeficiency virus type 1 group M subtype D (isolate Z2/CDC-Z34) (HIV-1).
   7410..7643    +  LTR            3' LTR (ΔU3): self-inactivating 3' long terminal repeat (LTR) from HIV-1
   7848..7952    +  promoter       AmpR promoter: bla
   7953..8813    +  CDS            AmpR: β-lactamase; bla; confers resistance to ampicillin, carbenicillin, and related antibiotics
   8984..9572    +  rep_origin     ori: high-copy-number ColE1/pMB1/pBR322/pUC origin of replication
   9755..9809    +  CDS            lacI (fragment): lac repressor; lacI; The lac repressor binds to the lac operator to inhibit transcription in E. coli. This inhibition can be relieved by adding lactose or isopropyl-β-D-thiogalactopyranoside (IPTG).
   9815..9908    +  rep_origin     SV40 ori (fragment): SV40 origin of replication
   9933..9970    +  CDS            lacI (fragment): lac repressor; lacI; The lac repressor binds to the lac operator to inhibit transcription in E. coli. This inhibition can be relieved by adding lactose or isopropyl-β-D-thiogalactopyranoside (IPTG).
   9983..10004   +  protein_bind   CAP binding site: CAP binding activates transcription in the presence of cAMP. E. coli catabolite activator protein
  10019..10049   +  promoter       lac promoter: promoter for the E. coli lac operon
  10053..10075   +  protein_bind   lac operator (fragment): The lac repressor binds to the lac operator to inhibit transcription in E. coli. This inhibition can be relieved by adding lactose or isopropyl-β-D-thiogalactopyranoside (IPTG). lac repressor encoded by lacI
  10107..10190   +  polyA_signal   SV40 poly(A) signal (fragment): SV40 polyadenylation signal
  10357..10686   +  CDS            nef (fragment): NEF_HV1BR - Experimental evidence at protein level: Swiss-Prot protein existence level 1. Extracellular Nef protein targets CD4(+) T-lymphocytes for apoptosis by interacting with CXCR4 surface receptors (PubMed:14990729). From Human immunodeficiency virus type 1 group M subtype B (isolate BRU/LAI) (HIV-1).
  10734..10991   +  LTR            5' LTR (truncated): truncated 5' long terminal repeat (LTR) from HIV-1
  11038..11163   +  misc_feature   HIV-1 Ψ: packaging signal of human immunodeficiency virus type 1
  11147..11485   +  CDS            HIV-1 gag (fragment): gag protein from human immunodeficiency virus 1; gag
  11660..11893   +  misc_feature   RRE: The Rev response element (RRE) of HIV-1 allows for Rev-dependent mRNA export from the nucleus to the cytoplasm.
>Addgene plasmid #116242 | pHAGE-EGFR-E709K | addgene full sequence | sequence record 250511 | Addgene NGS Result
TGGAATTGGTTTAACATAACAAATTGGCTGTGGTATATAAAATTATTCATAATGATAGTAGGAGGCTTGG
TAGGTTTAAGAATAGTTTTTGCTGTACTTTCTATAGTGAATAGAGTTAGGCAGGGATATTCACCATTATC
GTTTCAGACCCACCTCCCAACCCCGAGGGGACCCGACAGGCCCGAAGGAATAGAAGAAGAAGGTGGAGAG
AGAGACAGAGACAGATCCATTCGATTAGTGAACGGATCTCGACGGTATCGCCGAATTCACAAATGGCAGT
ATTCATCCACAATTTTAAAAGAAAAGGGGGGATTGGGGGGTACAGTGCAGGGGAAAGAATAGTAGACATA
ATAGCAACAGACATACAAACTAAAGAATTACAAAAACAAATTACAAAAATTCAAAATTTTCGGGTTTATT
ACAGGGACAGCAGAGATCCAGTTTGGACTAGTCGTGAGGCTCCGGTGCCCGTCAGTGGGCAGAGCGCACA
TCGCCCACAGTCCCCGAGAAGTTGGGGGGAGGGGTCGGCAATTGAACCGGTGCCTAGAGAAGGTGGCGCG
GGGTAAACTGGGAAAGTGATGTCGTGTACTGGCTCCGCCTTTTTCCCGAGGGTGGGGGAGAACCGTATAT
AAGTGCAGTAGTCGCCGTGAACGTTCTTTTTCGCAACGGGTTTGCCGCCAGAACACAGGTAAGTGCCGTG
TGTGGTTCCCGCGGGCCTGGCCTCTTTACGGGTTATGGCCCTTGCGTGCCTTGAATTACTTCCACCTGGC
TGCAGTACGTGATTCTTGATCCCGAGCTTCGGGTTGGAAGTGGGTGGGAGAGTTCGAGGCCTTGCGCTTA
AGGAGCCCCTTCGCCTCGTGCTTGAGTTGAGGCCTGGCCTGGGCGCTGGGGCCGCCGCGTGCGAATCTGG
TGGCACCTTCGCGCCTGTCTCGCTGCTTTCGATAAGTCTCTAGCCATTTAAAATTTTTGATGACCTGCTG
CGACGCTTTTTTTCTGGCAAGATAGTCTTGTAAATGCGGGCCAAGATCTGCACACTGGTATTTCGGTTTT
TGGGGCCGCGGGCGGCGACGGGGCCCGTGCGTCCCAGCGCACATGTTCGGCGAGGCGGGGCCTGCGAGCG
CGGCCACCGAGAATCGGACGGGGGTAGTCTCAAGCTGGCCGGCCTGCTCTGGTGCCTGGCCTCGCGCCGC
CGTGTATCGCCCCGCCCTGGGCGGCAAGGCTGGCCCGGTCGGCACCAGTTGCGTGAGCGGAAAGATGGCC
GCTTCCCGGCCCTGCTGCAGGGAGCTCAAAATGGAGGACGCGGCGCTCGGGAGAGCGGGCGGGTGAGTCA
CCCACACAAAGGAAAAGGGCCTTTCCGTCCTCAGCCGTCGCTTCATGTGACTCCACGGAGTACCGGGCGC
CGTCCAGGCACCTCGATTAGTTCTCGAGCTTTTGGAGTACGTCGTCTTTAGGTTGGGGGGAGGGGTTTTA
TGCGATGGAGTTTCCCCACACTGAGTGGGTGGAGACTGAAGTTAGGCCAGCTTGGCACTTGATGTAATTC
TCCTTGGAATTTGCCCTTTTTGAGTTTGGATCTTGGTTCATTCTCAAGCCTCAGACAGTGGTTCAAAGTT
TTTTTCTTCCATTTCAGGTGTCGTGAAGCGGCCCTGCAGATATCAACAAGTTTGTACAAAAAAGCAGGCA
CCATGCGACCCTCCGGGACGGCCGGGGCAGCGCTCCTGGCGCTGCTGGCTGCGCTCTGCCCGGCGAGTCG
GGCTCTGGAGGAAAAGAAAGTTTGCCAAGGCACGAGTAACAAGCTCACGCAGTTGGGCACTTTTGAAGAT
CATTTTCTCAGCCTCCAGAGGATGTTCAATAACTGTGAGGTGGTCCTTGGGAATTTGGAAATTACCTATG
TGCAGAGGAATTATGATCTTTCCTTCTTAAAGACCATCCAGGAGGTGGCTGGTTATGTCCTCATTGCCCT
CAACACAGTGGAGCGAATTCCTTTGGAAAACCTGCAGATCATCAGAGGAAATATGTACTACGAAAATTCC
TATGCCTTAGCAGTCTTATCTAACTATGATGCAAATAAAACCGGACTGAAGGAGCTGCCCATGAGAAATT
TACAGGAAATCCTGCATGGCGCCGTGCGGTTCAGCAACAACCCTGCCCTGTGCAACGTGGAGAGCATCCA
GTGGCGGGACATAGTCAGCAGTGACTTTCTCAGCAACATGTCGATGGACTTCCAGAACCACCTGGGCAGC
TGCCAAAAGTGTGATCCAAGCTGTCCCAATGGGAGCTGCTGGGGTGCAGGAGAGGAGAACTGCCAGAAAC
TGACCAAAATCATCTGTGCCCAGCAGTGCTCCGGGCGCTGCCGTGGCAAGTCCCCCAGTGACTGCTGCCA
CAACCAGTGTGCTGCAGGCTGCACAGGCCCCCGGGAGAGCGACTGCCTGGTCTGCCGCAAATTCCGAGAC
GAAGCCACGTGCAAGGACACCTGCCCCCCACTCATGCTCTACAACCCCACCACGTACCAGATGGATGTGA
ACCCCGAGGGCAAATACAGCTTTGGTGCCACCTGCGTGAAGAAGTGTCCCCGTAATTATGTGGTGACAGA
TCACGGCTCGTGCGTCCGAGCCTGTGGGGCCGACAGCTATGAGATGGAGGAAGACGGCGTCCGCAAGTGT
AAGAAGTGCGAAGGGCCTTGCCGCAAAGTGTGTAACGGAATAGGTATTGGTGAATTTAAAGACTCACTCT
CCATAAATGCTACGAATATTAAACACTTCAAAAACTGCACCTCCATCAGTGGCGATCTCCACATCCTGCC
GGTGGCATTTAGGGGTGACTCCTTCACACATACTCCTCCTCTGGATCCACAGGAACTGGATATTCTGAAA
ACCGTAAAGGAAATCACAGGGTTTTTGCTGATTCAGGCTTGGCCTGAAAACAGGACGGACCTCCATGCCT
TTGAGAACCTAGAAATCATACGCGGCAGGACCAAGCAACATGGTCAGTTTTCTCTTGCAGTCGTCAGCCT
GAACATAACATCCTTGGGATTACGCTCCCTCAAGGAGATAAGTGATGGAGATGTGATAATTTCAGGAAAC
AAAAATTTGTGCTATGCAAATACAATAAACTGGAAAAAACTGTTTGGGACCTCCGGTCAGAAAACCAAAA
TTATAAGCAACAGAGGTGAAAACAGCTGCAAGGCCACAGGCCAGGTCTGCCATGCCTTGTGCTCCCCCGA
GGGCTGCTGGGGCCCGGAGCCCAGGGACTGCGTCTCTTGCCGGAATGTCAGCCGAGGCAGGGAATGCGTG
GACAAGTGCAACCTTCTGGAGGGTGAGCCAAGGGAGTTTGTGGAGAACTCTGAGTGCATACAGTGCCACC
CAGAGTGCCTGCCTCAGGCCATGAACATCACCTGCACAGGACGGGGACCAGACAACTGTATCCAGTGTGC
CCACTACATTGACGGCCCCCACTGCGTCAAGACCTGCCCGGCAGGAGTCATGGGAGAAAACAACACCCTG
GTCTGGAAGTACGCAGACGCCGGCCATGTGTGCCACCTGTGCCATCCAAACTGCACCTACGGATGCACTG
GGCCAGGTCTTGAAGGCTGTCCAACGAATGGGCCTAAGATCCCGTCCATCGCCACTGGGATGGTGGGGGC
CCTCCTCTTGCTGCTGGTGGTGGCCCTGGGGATCGGCCTCTTCATGCGAAGGCGCCACATCGTTCGGAAG
CGCACGCTGCGGAGGCTGCTGCAGGAGAGGGAGCTTGTGGAGCCTCTTACACCCAGTGGAGAAGCTCCCA
ACCAAGCTCTCTTGAGGATCTTGAAGAAAACTGAATTCAAAAAGATCAAAGTGCTGGGCTCCGGTGCGTT
CGGCACGGTGTATAAGGGACTCTGGATCCCAGAAGGTGAGAAAGTTAAAATTCCCGTCGCTATCAAGGAA
TTAAGAGAAGCAACATCTCCGAAAGCCAACAAGGAAATCCTCGATGAAGCCTACGTGATGGCCAGCGTGG
ACAACCCCCACGTGTGCCGCCTGCTGGGCATCTGCCTCACCTCCACCGTGCAGCTCATCACGCAGCTCAT
GCCCTTCGGCTGCCTCCTGGACTATGTCCGGGAACACAAAGACAATATTGGCTCCCAGTACCTGCTCAAC
TGGTGTGTGCAGATCGCAAAGGGCATGAACTACTTGGAGGACCGTCGCTTGGTGCACCGCGACCTGGCAG
CCAGGAACGTACTGGTGAAAACACCGCAGCATGTCAAGATCACAGATTTTGGGCTGGCCAAACTGCTGGG
TGCGGAAGAGAAAGAATACCATGCAGAAGGAGGCAAAGTGCCTATCAAGTGGATGGCATTGGAATCAATT
TTACACAGAATCTATACCCACCAGAGTGATGTCTGGAGCTACGGGGTGACCGTTTGGGAGTTGATGACCT
TTGGATCCAAGCCATATGACGGAATCCCTGCCAGCGAGATCTCCTCCATCCTGGAGAAAGGAGAACGCCT
CCCTCAGCCACCCATATGTACCATCGATGTCTACATGATCATGGTCAAGTGCTGGATGATAGACGCAGAT
AGTCGCCCAAAGTTCCGTGAGTTGATCATCGAATTCTCCAAAATGGCCCGAGACCCCCAGCGCTACCTTG
TCATTCAGGGGGATGAAAGAATGCATTTGCCAAGTCCTACAGACTCCAACTTCTACCGTGCCCTGATGGA
TGAAGAAGACATGGACGACGTGGTGGATGCCGACGAGTACCTCATCCCACAGCAGGGCTTCTTCAGCAGC
CCCTCCACGTCACGGACTCCCCTCCTGAGCTCTCTGAGTGCAACCAGCAACAATTCCACCGTGGCTTGCA
TTGATAGAAATGGGCTGCAAAGCTGTCCCATCAAGGAAGACAGCTTCTTGCAGCGATACAGCTCAGACCC
CACAGGCGCCTTGACTGAGGACAGCATAGACGACACCTTCCTCCCAGTGCCTGAATACATAAACCAGTCC
GTTCCCAAAAGGCCCGCTGGCTCTGTGCAGAATCCTGTCTATCACAATCAGCCTCTGAACCCCGCGCCCA
GCAGAGACCCACACTACCAGGACCCCCACAGCACTGCAGTGGGCAACCCCGAGTATCTCAACACTGTCCA
GCCCACCTGTGTCAACAGCACATTCGACAGCCCTGCCCACTGGGCCCAGAAAGGCAGCCACCAAATTAGC
CTGGACAACCCTGACTACCAGCAGGACTTCTTTCCCAAGGAAGCCAAGCCAAATGGCATCTTTAAGGGCT
CCACAGCTGAAAATGCAGAATACCTAAGGGTCGCGCCACAAAGCAGTGAATTTATTGGAGCATAGAACCC
AGCTTTCTTGTACAAAGTGGTGATATCCAATTAACCCTCACTAAAGGTGATATAGTAGTGAAGAAATAAG
TCCCTATAGTGAGTCGTATTACCACCCAACTTTTCTATACAAAGTGGTTGATATCCAGCACAGTGGCGGC
CGCTCGAGTCTAGAGGGCCCGCGGTTCGAAGGTAAGCCTATCCCTAACCCTCTCCTCGGTCTCGATTCTA
CGCGTACCGGTTAGTAATGAGATCCCTCCCCCCCCCCTAACGTTACTGGCCGAAGCCGCTTGGAATAAGG
CCGGTGTGCGTTTGTCTATATGTTATTTTCCACCATATTGCCGTCTTTTGGCAATGTGAGGGCCCGGAAA
CCTGGCCCTGTCTTCTTGACGAGCATTCCTAGGGGTCTTTCCCCTCTCGCCAAAGGAATGCAAGGTCTGT
TGAATGTCGTGAAGGAAGCAGTTCCTCTGGAAGCTTCTTGAAGACAAACAACGTCTGTAGCGACCCTTTG
CAGGCAGCGGAACCCCCCACCTGGCGACAGGTGCCTCTGCGGCCAAAAGCCACGTGTATAAGATACACCT
GCAAAGGCGGCACAACCCCAGTGCCACGTTGTGAGTTGGATAGTTGTGGAAAGAGTCAAATGGCTCTCCT
CAAGCGTATTCAACAAGGGGCTGAAGGATGCCCAGAAGGTACCCCATTGTATGGGATCTGATCTGGGGCC
TCGGTGCACATGCTTTACATGTGTTTAGTCGAGGTTAAAAAAACGTCTAGGCCCCCCGAACCACGGGGAC
GTGGTTTTCCTTTGAAAAACACGATGATAATATGGCCACACATATGACCGAGTACAAGCCCACGGTGCGC
CTCGCCACCCGCGACGACGTCCCCAGGGCCGTACGCACCCTCGCCGCCGCGTTCGCCGACTACCCCGCCA
CGCGCCACACCGTCGATCCGGACCGCCACATCGAGCGGGTCACCGAGCTGCAAGAACTCTTCCTCACGCG
CGTCGGGCTCGACATCGGCAAGGTGTGGGTCGCGGACGACGGCGCCGCGGTGGCGGTCTGGACCACGCCG
GAGAGCGTCGAAGCGGGGGCGGTGTTCGCCGAGATCGGCCCGCGCATGGCCGAGTTGAGCGGTTCCCGGC
TGGCCGCGCAGCAACAGATGGAAGGCCTCCTGGCGCCGCACCGGCCCAAGGAGCCCGCGTGGTTCCTGGC
CACCGTCGGCGTCTCGCCCGACCACCAGGGCAAGGGTCTGGGCAGCGCCGTCGTGCTCCCCGGAGTGGAG
GCGGCCGAGCGCGCCGGGGTGCCCGCCTTCCTGGAGACCTCCGCGCCCCGCAACCTCCCCTTCTACGAGC
GGCTCGGCTTCACCGTCACCGCCGACGTCGAGGTGCCCGAAGGACCGCGCACCTGGTGCATGACCCGCAA
GCCCGGTGCCTAAATCGATAGATCCTAATCAACCTCTGGATTACAAAATTTGTGAAAGATTGACTGGTAT
TCTTAACTATGTTGCTCCTTTTACGCTATGTGGATACGCTGCTTTAATGCCTTTGTATCATGCTATTGCT
TCCCGTATGGCTTTCATTTTCTCCTCCTTGTATAAATCCTGGTTGCTGTCTCTTTATGAGGAGTTGTGGC
CCGTTGTCAGGCAACGTGGCGTGGTGTGCACTGTGTTTGCTGACGCAACCCCCACTGGTTGGGGCATTGC
CACCACCTGTCAGCTCCTTTCCGGGACTTTCGCTTTCCCCCTCCCTATTGCCACGGCGGAACTCATCGCC
GCCTGCCTTGCCCGCTGCTGGACAGGGGCTCGGCTGTTGGGCACTGACAATTCCGTGGTGTTGTCGGGGA
AATCATCGTCCTTTCCTTGGCTGCTCGCCTGTGTTGCCACCTGGATTCTGCGCGGGACGTCCTTCTGCTA
CGTCCCTTCGGCCCTCAATCCAGCGGACCTTCCTTCCCGCGGCCTGCTGCCGGCTCTGCGGCCTCTTCCG
CGTCTTCGCCTTCGCCCTCAGACGAGTCGGATCTCCCTTTGGGCCGCCTCCCCGCCTGAGATCCTTTAAG
ACCAATGACTTACAAGGCAGCTGTAGATCTTAGCCACTTTTTAAAAGAAAAGGGGGGACTGGAAGGGCTA
ATTCACTCCCAACGAAGACAAGATCTGCTTTTTGCTTGTACTGGGTCTCTCTGGTTAGACCAGATCTGAG
CCTGGGAGCTCTCTGGCTAACTAGGGAACCCACTGCTTAAGCCTCAATAAAGCTTGCCTTGAGTGCTTCA
AGTAGTGTGTGCCCGTCTGTTGTGTGACTCTGGTAACTAGAGATCCCTCAGACCCTTTTAGTCAGTGTGG
AAAATCTCTAGCAGTAGTAGTTCATGTCATCTTATTATTCAGTATTTATAACTTGCAAAGAAATGAATAT
CAGAGAGTGAGAGGCCCGGGTTAATTAAGGAAAGGGCTAGATCATTCTTGAAGACGAAAGGGCCTCGTGA
TACGCCTATTTTTATAGGTTAATGTCATGATAATAATGGTTTCTTAGACGTCAGGTGGCACTTTTCGGGG
AAATGTGCGCGGAACCCCTATTTGTTTATTTTTCTAAATACATTCAAATATGTATCCGCTCATGAGACAA
TAACCCTGATAAATGCTTCAATAATATTGAAAAAGGAAGAGTATGAGTATTCAACATTTCCGTGTCGCCC
TTATTCCCTTTTTTGCGGCATTTTGCCTTCCTGTTTTTGCTCACCCAGAAACGCTGGTGAAAGTAAAAGA
TGCTGAAGATCAGTTGGGTGCACGAGTGGGTTACATCGAACTGGATCTCAACAGCGGTAAGATCCTTGAG
AGTTTTCGCCCCGAAGAACGTTTTCCAATGATGAGCACTTTTAAAGTTCTGCTATGTGGCGCGGTATTAT
CCCGTGTTGACGCCGGGCAAGAGCAACTCGGTCGCCGCATACACTATTCTCAGAATGACTTGGTTGAGTA
CTCACCAGTCACAGAAAAGCATCTTACGGATGGCATGACAGTAAGAGAATTATGCAGTGCTGCCATAACC
ATGAGTGATAACACTGCGGCCAACTTACTTCTGACAACGATCGGAGGACCGAAGGAGCTAACCGCTTTTT
TGCACAACATGGGGGATCATGTAACTCGCCTTGATCGTTGGGAACCGGAGCTGAATGAAGCCATACCAAA
CGACGAGCGTGACACCACGATGCCTGTAGCAATGGCAACAACGTTGCGCAAACTATTAACTGGCGAACTA
CTTACTCTAGCTTCCCGGCAACAATTAATAGACTGGATGGAGGCGGATAAAGTTGCAGGACCACTTCTGC
GCTCGGCCCTTCCGGCTGGCTGGTTTATTGCTGATAAATCTGGAGCCGGTGAGCGTGGGTCTCGCGGTAT
CATTGCAGCACTGGGGCCAGATGGTAAGCCCTCCCGTATCGTAGTTATCTACACGACGGGGAGTCAGGCA
ACTATGGATGAACGAAATAGACAGATCGCTGAGATAGGTGCCTCACTGATTAAGCATTGGTAACTGTCAG
ACCAAGTTTACTCATATATACTTTAGATTGATTTAAAACTTCATTTTTAATTTAAAAGGATCTAGGTGAA
GATCCTTTTTGATAATCTCATGACCAAAATCCCTTAACGTGAGTTTTCGTTCCACTGAGCGTCAGACCCC
GTAGAAAAGATCAAAGGATCTTCTTGAGATCCTTTTTTTCTGCGCGTAATCTGCTGCTTGCAAACAAAAA
AACCACCGCTACCAGCGGTGGTTTGTTTGCCGGATCAAGAGCTACCAACTCTTTTTCCGAAGGTAACTGG
CTTCAGCAGAGCGCAGATACCAAATACTGTTCTTCTAGTGTAGCCGTAGTTAGGCCACCACTTCAAGAAC
TCTGTAGCACCGCCTACATACCTCGCTCTGCTAATCCTGTTACCAGTGGCTGCTGCCAGTGGCGATAAGT
CGTGTCTTACCGGGTTGGACTCAAGACGATAGTTACCGGATAAGGCGCAGCGGTCGGGCTGAACGGGGGG
TTCGTGCACACAGCCCAGCTTGGAGCGAACGACCTACACCGAACTGAGATACCTACAGCGTGAGCTATGA
GAAAGCGCCACGCTTCCCGAAGGGAGAAAGGCGGACAGGTATCCGGTAAGCGGCAGGGTCGGAACAGGAG
AGCGCACGAGGGAGCTTCCAGGGGGAAACGCCTGGTATCTTTATAGTCCTGTCGGGTTTCGCCACCTCTG
ACTTGAGCGTCGATTTTTGTGATGCTCGTCAGGGGGGCGGAGCCTATGGAAAAACGCCAGCAACGCGGCC
TTTTTACGGTTCCTGGCCTTTTGCTGGCCTTTTGCTCACATGTTCTTTCCTGCGTTATCCCCTGATTCTG
TGGATAACCGTATTACCGCCTTTGAGTGAGCTGATACCGCTCGCCGCAGCCGAACGACCGAGCGCAGCGA
GTCAGTGAGCGAGGAAGCGGAAGAGCGCCCAATACGCAAACCGCCTCTCCCCGCGCGTTGGCCGATTCAT
TAATGCAGCAAGCTCATGGCTGACTAATTTTTTTTATTTATGCAGAGGCCGAGGCCGCCTCGGCCTCTGA
GCTATTCCAGAAGTAGTGAGGAGGCTTTTTTGGAGGCCTAGGCTTTTGCAAAAAGCTCCCCGTGGCACGA
CAGGTTTCCCGACTGGAAAGCGGGCAGTGAGCGCAACGCAATTAATGTGAGTTAGCTCACTCATTAGGCA
CCCCAGGCTTTACACTTTATGCTTCCGGCTCGTATGTTGTGTGGAATTGTGAGCGGATAACAATTTCACA
CAGGAAACAGCTATGACATGATTACGAATTTCACAAATAAAGCATTTTTTTCACTGCATTCTAGTTGTGG
TTTGTCCAAACTCATCAATGTATCTTATCATGTCTGGATCAACTGGATAACTCAAGCTAACCAAAATCAT
CCCAAACTTCCCACCCCATACCCTATTACCACTGCCAATTACCTGTGGTTTCATTTACTCTAAACCTGTG
ATTCCTCTGAATTATTTTCATTTTAAAGAAATTGTATTTGTTAAATATGTACTACAAACTTAGTAGTTGG
AAGGGCTAATTCACTCCCAAAGAAGACAAGATATCCTTGATCTGTGGATCTACCACACACAAGGCTACTT
CCCTGATTAGCAGAACTACACACCAGGGCCAGGGGTCAGATATCCACTGACCTTTGGATGGTGCTACAAG
CTAGTACCAGTTGAGCCAGATAAGGTAGAAGAGGCCAATAAAGGAGAGAACACCAGCTTGTTACACCCTG
TGAGCCTGCATGGGATGGATGACCCGGAGAGAGAAGTGTTAGAGTGGAGGTTTGACAGCCGCCTAGCATT
TCATCACGTGGCCCGAGAGCTGCATCCGGAGTACTTCAAGAACTGCTGATATCGAGCTTGCTACAAGGGA
CTTTCCGCTGGGGACTTTCCAGGGAGGCGTGGCCTGGGCGGGACTGGGGAGTGGCGAGCCCTCAGATCCT
GCATATAAGCAGCTGCTTTTTGCCTGTACTGGGTCTCTCTGGTTAGACCAGATCTGAGCCTGGGAGCTCT
CTGGCTAACTAGGGAACCCACTGCTTAAGCCTCAATAAAGCTTGCCTTGAGTGCTTCAAGTAGTGTGTGC
CCGTCTGTTGTGTGACTCTGGTAACTAGAGATCCCTCAGACCCTTTTAGTCAGTGTGGAAAATCTCTAGC
AGTGGCGCCCGAACAGGGACTTGAAAGCGAAAGGGAAACCAGAGGAGCTCTCTCGACGCAGGACTCGGCT
TGCTGAAGCGCGCACGGCAAGAGGCGAGGGGCGGCGACTGGTGAGTACGCCAAAAATTTTGACTAGCGGA
GGCTAGAAGGAGAGAGATGGGTGCGAGAGCGTCAGTATTAAGCGGGGGAGAATTAGATCGCGATGGGAAA
AAATTCGGTTAAGGCCAGGGGGAAAGAAAAAATATAAATTAAAACATATAGTATGGGCAAGCAGGGAGCT
AGAACGATTCGCAGTTAATCCTGGCCTGTTAGAAACATCAGAAGGCTGTAGACAAATACTGGGACAGCTA
CAACCATCCCTTCAGACAGGATCAGAAGAACTTAGATCATTATATAATACAGTAGCAACCCTCTATTGTG
TGCATCAAAGGATAGAGATAAAAGACACCAAGGAAGCTTTAGACAAGATAGAGGAAGAGCAAAACAAAAG
TAAGACCACCGCACAGCAAGCGGCCGGCCGCTGATCTTCAGACCTGGAGGAGGAGATATGAGGGACAATT
GGAGAAGTGAATTATATAAATATAAAGTAGTAAAAATTGAACCATTAGGAGTAGCACCCACCAAGGCAAA
GAGAAGAGTGGTGCAGAGAGAAAAAAGAGCAGTGGGAATAGGAGCTTTGTTCCTTGGGTTCTTGGGAGCA
GCAGGAAGCACTATGGGCGCAGCGTCAATGACGCTGACGGTACAGGCCAGACAATTATTGTCTGGTATAG
TGCAGCAGCAGAACAATTTGCTGAGGGCTATTGAGGCGCAACAGCATCTGTTGCAACTCACAGTCTGGGG
CATCAAGCAGCTCCAGGCAAGAATCCTGGCTGTGGAAAGATACCTAAAGGATCAACAGCTCCTGGGGATT
TGGGGTTGCTCTGGAAAACTCATTTGCACCACTGCTGTGCCTTGGAATGCTAGTTGGAGTAATAAATCTC
TGGAACAGATTTGGAATCACACGACCTGGATGGAGTGGGACAGAGAAATTAACAATTACACAAGCTTAAT
ACACTCCTTAATTGAAGAATCGCAAAACCAGCAAGAAAAGAATGAACAAGAATTATTGGAATTAGATAAA
TGGGCAAGTTTG
