>Addgene plasmid #116242 | pHAGE-EGFR-E709K | depositor partial sequence | sequence record 219115 | insert
ATGCGACCCTCCGGGACGGCCGGGGCAGCGCTCCTGGCGCTGCTGGCTGCGCTCTGCCCGGCGAGTCGGG
CTCTGGAGGAAAAGAAAGTTTGCCAAGGCACGAGTAACAAGCTCACGCAGTTGGGCACTTTTGAAGATCA
TTTTCTCAGCCTCCAGAGGATGTTCAATAACTGTGAGGTGGTCCTTGGGAATTTGGAAATTACCTATGTG
CAGAGGAATTATGATCTTTCCTTCTTAAAGACCATCCAGGAGGTGGCTGGTTATGTCCTCATTGCCCTCA
ACACAGTGGAGCGAATTCCTTTGGAAAACCTGCAGATCATCAGAGGAAATATGTACTACGAAAATTCCTA
TGCCTTAGCAGTCTTATCTAACTATGATGCAAATAAAACCGGACTGAAGGAGCTGCCCATGAGAAATTTA
CAGGAAATCCTGCATGGCGCCGTGCGGTTCAGCAACAACCCTGCCCTGTGCAACGTGGAGAGCATCCAGT
GGCGGGACATAGTCAGCAGTGACTTTCTCAGCAACATGTCGATGGACTTCCAGAACCACCTGGGCAGCTG
CCAAAAGTGTGATCCAAGCTGTCCCAATGGGAGCTGCTGGGGTGCAGGAGAGGAGAACTGCCAGAAACTG
ACCAAAATCATCTGTGCCCAGCAGTGCTCCGGGCGCTGCCGTGGCAAGTCCCCCAGTGACTGCTGCCACA
ACCAGTGTGCTGCAGGCTGCACAGGCCCCCGGGAGAGCGACTGCCTGGTCTGCCGCAAATTCCGAGACGA
AGCCACGTGCAAGGACACCTGCCCCCCACTCATGCTCTACAACCCCACCACGTACCAGATGGATGTGAAC
CCCGAGGGCAAATACAGCTTTGGTGCCACCTGCGTGAAGAAGTGTCCCCGTAATTATGTGGTGACAGATC
ACGGCTCGTGCGTCCGAGCCTGTGGGGCCGACAGCTATGAGATGGAGGAAGACGGCGTCCGCAAGTGTAA
GAAGTGCGAAGGGCCTTGCCGCAAAGTGTGTAACGGAATAGGTATTGGTGAATTTAAAGACTCACTCTCC
ATAAATGCTACGAATATTAAACACTTCAAAAACTGCACCTCCATCAGTGGCGATCTCCACATCCTGCCGG
TGGCATTTAGGGGTGACTCCTTCACACATACTCCTCCTCTGGATCCACAGGAACTGGATATTCTGAAAAC
CGTAAAGGAAATCACAGGGTTTTTGCTGATTCAGGCTTGGCCTGAAAACAGGACGGACCTCCATGCCTTT
GAGAACCTAGAAATCATACGCGGCAGGACCAAGCAACATGGTCAGTTTTCTCTTGCAGTCGTCAGCCTGA
ACATAACATCCTTGGGATTACGCTCCCTCAAGGAGATAAGTGATGGAGATGTGATAATTTCAGGAAACAA
AAATTTGTGCTATGCAAATACAATAAACTGGAAAAAACTGTTTGGGACCTCCGGTCAGAAAACCAAAATT
ATAAGCAACAGAGGTGAAAACAGCTGCAAGGCCACAGGCCAGGTCTGCCATGCCTTGTGCTCCCCCGAGG
GCTGCTGGGGCCCGGAGCCCAGGGACTGCGTCTCTTGCCGGAATGTCAGCCGAGGCAGGGAATGCGTGGA
CAAGTGCAACCTTCTGGAGGGTGAGCCAAGGGAGTTTGTGGAGAACTCTGAGTGCATACAGTGCCACCCA
GAGTGCCTGCCTCAGGCCATGAACATCACCTGCACAGGACGGGGACCAGACAACTGTATCCAGTGTGCCC
ACTACATTGACGGCCCCCACTGCGTCAAGACCTGCCCGGCAGGAGTCATGGGAGAAAACAACACCCTGGT
CTGGAAGTACGCAGACGCCGGCCATGTGTGCCACCTGTGCCATCCAAACTGCACCTACGGATGCACTGGG
CCAGGTCTTGAAGGCTGTCCAACGAATGGGCCTAAGATCCCGTCCATCGCCACTGGGATGGTGGGGGCCC
TCCTCTTGCTGCTGGTGGTGGCCCTGGGGATCGGCCTCTTCATGCGAAGGCGCCACATCGTTCGGAAGCG
CACGCTGCGGAGGCTGCTGCAGGAGAGGGAGCTTGTGGAGCCTCTTACACCCAGTGGAGAAGCTCCCAAC
CAAGCTCTCTTGAGGATCTTGAAGAAAACTGAATTCAAAAAGATCAAAGTGCTGGGCTCCGGTGCGTTCG
GCACGGTGTATAAGGGACTCTGGATCCCAGAAGGTGAGAAAGTTAAAATTCCCGTCGCTATCAAGGAATT
AAGAGAAGCAACATCTCCGAAAGCCAACAAGGAAATCCTCGATGAAGCCTACGTGATGGCCAGCGTGGAC
AACCCCCACGTGTGCCGCCTGCTGGGCATCTGCCTCACCTCCACCGTGCAGCTCATCACGCAGCTCATGC
CCTTCGGCTGCCTCCTGGACTATGTCCGGGAACACAAAGACAATATTGGCTCCCAGTACCTGCTCAACTG
GTGTGTGCAGATCGCAAAGGGCATGAACTACTTGGAGGACCGTCGCTTGGTGCACCGCGACCTGGCAGCC
AGGAACGTACTGGTGAAAACACCGCAGCATGTCAAGATCACAGATTTTGGGCTGGCCAAACTGCTGGGTG
CGGAAGAGAAAGAATACCATGCAGAAGGAGGCAAAGTGCCTATCAAGTGGATGGCATTGGAATCAATTTT
ACACAGAATCTATACCCACCAGAGTGATGTCTGGAGCTACGGGGTGACCGTTTGGGAGTTGATGACCTTT
GGATCCAAGCCATATGACGGAATCCCTGCCAGCGAGATCTCCTCCATCCTGGAGAAAGGAGAACGCCTCC
CTCAGCCACCCATATGTACCATCGATGTCTACATGATCATGGTCAAGTGCTGGATGATAGACGCAGATAG
TCGCCCAAAGTTCCGTGAGTTGATCATCGAATTCTCCAAAATGGCCCGAGACCCCCAGCGCTACCTTGTC
ATTCAGGGGGATGAAAGAATGCATTTGCCAAGTCCTACAGACTCCAACTTCTACCGTGCCCTGATGGATG
AAGAAGACATGGACGACGTGGTGGATGCCGACGAGTACCTCATCCCACAGCAGGGCTTCTTCAGCAGCCC
CTCCACGTCACGGACTCCCCTCCTGAGCTCTCTGAGTGCAACCAGCAACAATTCCACCGTGGCTTGCATT
GATAGAAATGGGCTGCAAAGCTGTCCCATCAAGGAAGACAGCTTCTTGCAGCGATACAGCTCAGACCCCA
CAGGCGCCTTGACTGAGGACAGCATAGACGACACCTTCCTCCCAGTGCCTGAATACATAAACCAGTCCGT
TCCCAAAAGGCCCGCTGGCTCTGTGCAGAATCCTGTCTATCACAATCAGCCTCTGAACCCCGCGCCCAGC
AGAGACCCACACTACCAGGACCCCCACAGCACTGCAGTGGGCAACCCCGAGTATCTCAACACTGTCCAGC
CCACCTGTGTCAACAGCACATTCGACAGCCCTGCCCACTGGGCCCAGAAAGGCAGCCACCAAATTAGCCT
GGACAACCCTGACTACCAGCAGGACTTCTTTCCCAAGGAAGCCAAGCCAAATGGCATCTTTAAGGGCTCC
ACAGCTGAAAATGCAGAATACCTAAGGGTCGCGCCACAAAGCAGTGAATTTATTGGAGCATGA
